Addgene plasmid #219867: pCfb13192
Purpose: The base plasmid of TUNEYALI for TF02
Depositing lab: Irina Borodina. Depositing organization: Danmarks Tekniske Universitet. Publication: High-throughput metabolic engineering of Yarrowia lipolytica through gene expression tuning. Jiang W, Wang S, Ahlheit D, Fumagalli T, Yang Z, Ramanathan S, Jiang X, Weber T, Dahlin J, Borodina I. Proc Natl Acad Sci U S A. 2025 Jun 10;122(23):e2426686122. doi: 10.1073/pnas.2426686122. Epub 2025 Jun 3. PubMed 40460129.
Backbone
  Vector backbone: Our own backbone
  Vector type: Yeast Expression
  Selectable markers: Hygromycin
Growth in bacteria
  Bacterial resistance: Ampicillin, 100 μg/mL
  Growth temperature: 37°C
  Growth strain: DH5alpha
  Copy number: High Copy
Gene/Insert
  Gene/Insert name: Contains gRNA targeting TF02 (YALI1_D21702g) and homologous arm matching TF02
  gRNA/shRNA sequence: CAGAGCCCACCGATCAACCG
  Species: Yarrowia lipolytica
  Cloning method: Gibson Cloning
Terms and licenses: Academic/Nonprofit Terms; Industry Terms: Not Available to Industry
Depositor comments: This plasmid contains gRNA targeting TF02 (YALI1_D21702g) and homologous arm matching TF02, which can be used for library construction by inserting promoters using a golden gate or directly knocking TF02 out
How to cite: pCfb13192 was a gift from Irina Borodina (Addgene plasmid # 219867 ; http://n2t.net/addgene:219867 ; RRID:Addgene_219867)
