[The description below was written by a language model from this plasmid's Addgene catalogue record and pLannotate feature annotations shown in this document.]
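Description:
pCfb13192 is a 7.1 kb yeast plasmid for Yarrowia lipolytica, built by Gibson assembly on the depositing laboratory's own backbone. It serves as the TF02 base plasmid of the TUNEYALI system for high-throughput gene expression tuning. In E. coli it is maintained through a high-copy ColE1/pUC-type origin and selected with ampicillin via a complete β-lactamase gene and its promoter. Selection in yeast relies on hygromycin, provided by a hygromycin phosphotransferase coding sequence followed by a CYC1 terminator. The promoter driving this marker is not annotated, and no yeast replication element appears in the feature table, so the record does not show how or whether the plasmid is maintained in the host.

The payload combines a CRISPR guide cassette with a repair template. A tRNA element lies immediately upstream of the spacer position and the Streptococcus pyogenes Cas9 gRNA scaffold. This layout is consistent with tRNA-based expression or processing of the guide that targets the transcription factor gene TF02 (YALI1_D21702g). Cas9 is not annotated on this plasmid and must presumably be supplied separately. The homology arms matching TF02 are described in the catalogue entry but are not picked up by the automated annotation.

According to the depositor, promoters can be inserted by Golden Gate assembly to build a library that alters TF02 expression, or the plasmid can be used directly to knock TF02 out. Two minimal FRT sites in opposite orientation flank the bacterial backbone region, but their role is not stated. The short rrnB terminator, 5S rRNA, KanR and lacZα fragments look like remnants of earlier cloning vectors.
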