Features (pLannotate 1.2.2; 14 found; start..end, strand, type, name):
    367..437     +  ncRNA          tRNA: Accession: RF00005 - tRNA
    459..533     +  misc_RNA       gRNA scaffold: guide RNA scaffold for the Streptococcus pyogenes CRISPR/Cas9 system
    938..971     -  protein_bind   FRT (minimal): supports FLP-mediated excision but not integration (Turan and Bode, 2011) FLP recombinase from the Saccharomyces cerevisiae 2μ plasmid
   1015..1055    -  terminator     rrnB T1 terminator (fragment): transcription terminator T1 from the E. coli rrnB gene
   1057..1172    -  ncRNA          5S rRNA: Accession: RF00001 - 5S ribosomal RNA
   1203..1227    +  CDS            KanR (fragment): aminoglycoside phosphotransferase; aph(3')-Ia; confers resistance to kanamycin
   1257..1353    +  promoter       AmpR promoter (fragment): bla
   1356..2216    +  CDS            AmpR: β-lactamase; bla; confers resistance to ampicillin, carbenicillin, and related antibiotics
   2338..2926    +  rep_origin     ori: high-copy-number ColE1/pMB1/pBR322/pUC origin of replication
   3151..3168    +  terminator     rrnB T2 terminator (fragment): transcription terminator T2 from the E. coli rrnB gene
   3193..3212    -  CDS            lacZα (fragment): LacZα fragment of β-galactosidase; lacZ fragment
   3682..3715    +  protein_bind   FRT (minimal): supports FLP-mediated excision but not integration (Turan and Bode, 2011) FLP recombinase from the Saccharomyces cerevisiae 2μ plasmid
   4863..5884    +  CDS            HygR (fragment): aminoglycoside phosphotransferase from E. coli; aph(4)-Ia; confers resistance to hygromycin
   5886..6119    +  terminator     CYC1 terminator (fragment): S. cerevisiae CYC1; transcription terminator for CYC1
>Addgene plasmid #219867 | pCfb13192 | addgene full sequence | sequence record 435432 | Addgene NGS Result
TTCGTAGATAATGGAATACAAATGGATATCCAGAGTATACACATGGATAGTATACACTGACACGACAATT
CTGTATCTCTTTATGTTAACTACTGTGAGGCATTAAATAGAGCTTGATATATAAAATGTTACATTTCACA
GTCTGAACTTTTGCAGATTACCTAATTTGGTAAGATATTAATTATGAACTGAAAGTTGATGGCATCCCTA
AATTTGATGCAACGGAATGCGTGCGATAGTGAATCATTGCTAACAGATCAAGTAATCGTATCAATCGTTC
CACGTCTTATCCAGACTCGATTTCCGCCCTAACCTAAGGAAACTGCTGAGTAATTTCGAGGTTGGTTCCT
AACAAAAGCCAAGAAACGCGCCGATGGTTTAGTGGTAAAATCCATCGTTGCCATCGATGGGCCCCCGGTT
CGATTCCGGGTCGGCGCACAGAGCCCACCGATCAACCGGTTTTAGAGCTAGAAATAGCAAGTTAAAATAA
GGCTAGTCCGTTATCAACTTGAAAAAGTGGCACCGAGTCGGTGGTGCTTTTTTTGTGTGGGTACGGTCAA
AGATGTCGGATCACATACAAATTACAAGTTTGGACTTTGAGGATTATACAGGCCATCGCAGCTGTTGAAT
ACAGTGAGTACGAGAAGGGGACTGGGGGGAATGACACGGAGAGTGTGGCTCAAACCAGAACAACACTAAC
ACAGACAATTATGGTGAGTGACTGAAGAGCTCTTCAATGATACACGGTGTGATCAGGCTGGATCGTGATC
TACTTCCGTGTCCATTATCACATCATGTCATCGTCTTCTCATCTGGATCAGTTGGTTTTGGGGTCCCCAG
TTGATTGAGCTTTTCTCCAAGTCCCTGTTGCGCTTTCGTGCCTGCATCCTCTTGTGCAATCGCGTGCATT
CGCGGCCGCATTTAAATCCCCACTTCAGAAGTTCCTATACTTTCTAGAGAATAGGAACTTCACTATAGAG
TCGAATAAGGGCGACACCCCATAATTAGCCCGGGCGAAAGGCCCAGTCTTTCGACTGAGCCTTTCGTTTT
ATTTGATGCCTGGCAGTTCCCTACTCTCGCATGGGGAGTCCCCACACTACCATCGGCGCTACGGCGTTTC
ACTTCTGAGTTCGGCATGGGGTCAGGTGGGACCACCGCGCTACTGCCGCCAGGCAAACAAGGGGTGTTAT
GAGCCATATTCAGGTATAAATGGGCTCGCGATAATGTTCAGAATTGGTTAATTGGTTGTAACACTGACCC
CTATTTGTTTATTTTTCTAAATACATTCAAATATGTATCCGCTCATGAGACAATAACCCTGATAAATGCT
TCAATAATATTGAAAAAGGAAGAATATGAGTATTCAACATTTCCGTGTCGCCCTTATTCCCTTTTTTGCG
GCATTTTGCCTTCCTGTTTTTGCTCACCCAGAAACGCTGGTGAAAGTAAAAGATGCTGAAGATCAGTTGG
GTGCACGAGTGGGTTACATCGAACTGGATCTCAACAGCGGTAAGATCCTTGAGAGTTTTCGCCCCGAAGA
ACGTTTTCCAATGATGAGCACTTTTAAAGTTCTGCTATGTGGCGCGGTATTATCCCGTATTGACGCCGGG
CAAGAGCAACTCGGTCGCCGCATACACTATTCTCAGAATGACTTGGTTGAGTACTCACCAGTCACAGAAA
AGCATCTTACGGATGGCATGACAGTAAGAGAATTATGCAGTGCTGCCATAACCATGAGTGATAACACTGC
GGCCAACTTACTTCTGACAACGATCGGAGGACCGAAGGAGCTAACCGCTTTTTTGCACAACATGGGGGAT
CATGTAACTCGCCTTGATCGTTGGGAACCGGAGCTGAATGAAGCCATACCAAACGACGAGCGTGACACCA
CGATGCCTGTAGCGATGGCAACAACGTTGCGCAAACTATTAACTGGCGAACTACTTACTCTAGCTTCCCG
GCAACAATTAATAGACTGGATGGAGGCGGATAAAGTTGCAGGACCACTTCTGCGCTCGGCCCTTCCGGCT
GGCTGGTTTATTGCTGATAAATCCGGAGCCGGTGAGCGTGGTTCTCGCGGTATCATCGCAGCGCTGGGGC
CAGATGGTAAGCCCTCCCGTATCGTAGTTATCTACACGACGGGGAGTCAGGCAACTATGGATGAACGAAA
TAGACAGATCGCTGAGATAGGTGCCTCACTGATTAAGCATTGGTAAGCAGAGCATTACGCTGACTTGACG
GGACGGCGCAAGCTCATGACCAAAATCCCTTAACGTGAGTTACGCGCGCGTCGTTCCACTGAGCGTCAGA
CCCCGTAGAAAAGATCAAAGGATCTTCTTGAGATCCTTTTTTTCTGCGCGTAATCTGCTGCTTGCAAACA
AAAAAACCACCGCTACCAGCGGTGGTTTGTTTGCCGGATCAAGAGCTACCAACTCTTTTTCCGAAGGTAA
CTGGCTTCAGCAGAGCGCAGATACCAAATACTGTTCTTCTAGTGTAGCCGTAGTTAGSCCACCACTTCAA
GAACTCTGTAGCACCGCCTACATACCTCGCTCTGCTAATCCTGTTACCAGTGGCTGCTGCCAGTGGCGAT
AAGTCGTGTCTTACCGGGTTGGACTCAAGACGATAGTTACCGGATAAGGCGCAGCGGTCGGGCTGAACGG
GGGGTTCGTGCACACAGCCCAGCTTGGAGCGAACGACCTACACCGAACTGAGATACCTACAGCGTGAGCT
ATGAGAAAGCGCCACGCTTCCCGAAGGGAGAAAGGCGGACAGGTATCCGGTAAGCGGCAGGGTCGGAACA
GGAGAGCGCACGAGGGAGCTTCCAGGGGGAAACGCCTGGTATCTTTATAGTCCTGTCGGGTTTCGCCACC
TCTGACTTGAGCGTCGATTTTTGTGATGCTCGTCAGGGGGGCGGAGCCTATGGAAAAACGCCAGCAACGC
GGCCTTTTTACGGTTCCTGGCCTTTTGCTGGCCTTTTGCTCACATGTTCTTTCCTGCGTTATCCCCTGAT
TCTGTGGATAACCGTATTACCGCCTTTGAGTGAGCTGATACCGCTCGCCGCAGCCGAACGACCGAGCGCA
GCGAGTCAGTGAGCGAGGAAGCGGAAGGCGAGAGTAGGGAACTGCCAGGCATCAAACTAAGCAGAAGGCC
CCTGACGGATGGCCTTTTTGCGTTTCTACAAACTCTTTCTGTGTTGTAAAACGACGGCCAGTCTTAAGCT
CGGGCCCCCTGGGCGGTTCTGATAACGAGTAATCGTTAATCCGCAAATAACGTAAAAACCCGCTTCGGCG
GGTTTTTTTATGGGGGGAGTTTAGGGAAAGAGCATTTGTCAGAATATTTAAGGGCGCCTGTCACTTTGCT
TGATATATGAGAATTATTTAACCTTATAAATGAGAAAAAAGCAACGCACTTTAAATAAGATACGTTGCTT
TTTCGATTGATGAACACCTATAATTAAACTATTCATCTATTATTTATGATTTTTTGTATATACAATATTT
CTAGTTTGTTAAAGAGAATTAAGAAAATAAATCTCGAAAATAATAAAGGGAAAATCAGTTTTTGATATCA
AAATTATACATGTCAACGATAATACAAAATATAATACAAACTATAAGATGTTATCAGTATTTATTATGCA
TTTAGAATAAATTTTGTGTCGCCCTTATTCGACTCACTATAGAAGTTCCTATTCTCTAGAAAGTATAGGA
ACTTCACTTCATTTTATTTAAATTTGCGGCCGCTATGTCTGATAAAAGGATGTAACATAGGCAAGCTGCT
CGTGAGTGTTGAGTACGAACCTTAGATCCAAATCACCCGCACCCACGGATATACTTGCTTGAATATACAG
TAGTAAGGAGTTTGGCGCCCGTTTTTTCGAGCCCCACACGTTTCGGTGAGTATGAGCGGCGGCAGATTCG
AGCGTTTCCGGTTTCCGCGGCTGGACGAGAGCCCATGATGGGGGCTCCCACCACCAGCAATCAGGGCCCT
GATTACACACCCACCTGTAATGTCATGCTGTTCATCGTGGTTAATGCTGCTGTGTGCTGTGTGTGTGTGT
TGTTTGGCGCTCATTGTTGCGTTATGCAGCGTACACCACAATATTGGAAGCTTATTAGCCTTTCTATTTT
TTCGTTTGCAAGGCTTAACAACATTGCTGTGGAGAGGGATGGGGATATGGAGGCCGCTGGAGGGAGTCGG
AGAGGCGTTTTGGAGCGGCTTGGCCTGGCGCCCAGCTCGCGAAACGCACCTAGGACCCTTTGGCACGCCG
AAATGTGCCACTTTTCAGTCTAGTAACGCCTTACCTACGTCATTCCATGCATGCATGTTTGCGCCTTTTT
TCCCTTGCCCTTGATCGCCACACAGTACAGTGCACTGTACAGTGGAGGTTTTGGGGGGGTCTTAGATGGG
AGCTAAAAGCGGCCTAGCGGTACACTAGTGGGATTGTATGGAGTGGCATGGAGCCTAGGTGGAGCCTGAC
AGGACGCACGACCGGCTAGCCCGTGACAGACGATGGGTGGCTCCTGTTGTCCACCGCGTACAAATGTTTG
GGCCAAAGTCTTGTCAGCCTTGCTTGCGAACCTAATTCCCAATTTTGTCACTTCGCACCCCCATTGATCG
AGCCCTAACCCCTGCCCATCAGGCAATCCAATTAAGCTCGCATTGTCTGCCTTGTTTAGTTTGGCTCCTG
CCCGTTTCGGCGTCCACTTGCACAAACACAAACAAGCATTATATATAAGGCTCGTCTCTCCCTCCCAACC
ACACTCACTTTTTTGCCCGTCTTCCCTTGCTAACACAAAAGTCAAGAACACAAACAACCACCCCAACCCC
CTTACACACAAGACATATCTACAGCAATGGGTAAAAAGCCTGAACTCACCGCGACGTCTGTCGAGAAGTT
TCTGATCGAAAAGTTCGACAGCGTCTCCGACCTGATGCAGCTCTCGGAGGGCGAAGAATCTCGTGCTTTC
AGCTTCGATGTAGGAGGGCGTGGATATGTCCTGCGGGTAAATAGCTGCGCCGATGGTTTCTACAAAGATC
GTTATGTTTATCGGCACTTTGCATCGGCCGCGCTCCCGATTCCGGAAGTGCTTGACATTGGGGAATTCAG
CGAGAGCCTGACCTATTGCATCTCCCGCCGTGCACAGGGTGTCACGTTGCAAGACCTGCCTGAAACCGAA
CTGCCCGCTGTTCTGCAGCCGGTCGCGGAGGCAATGGATGCCATTGCTGCGGCCGATCTTAGCCAGACGA
GCGGGTTCGGCCCATTCGGACCGCAAGGAATCGGTCAATACACTACATGGCGTGATTTCATATGCGCGAT
TGCTGATCCCCATGTGTATCACTGGCAAACTGTGATGGACGACACCGTCAGTGCGTCCGTCGCGCAGGCT
CTCGATGAGCTGATGCTTTGGGCCGAGGACTGCCCCGAAGTCCGGCACCTCGTGCACGCGGATTTCGGCT
CCAACAATGTCCTGACGGACAATGGCCGCATAACAGCGGTCATTGACTGGAGCGAGGCGATGTTCGGGGA
TTCCCAATACGAGGTCGCCAACATCTTCTTCTGGAGGCCGTGGTTGGCTTGTATGGAGCAGCAGACGCGC
TACTTCGAGCGGAGGCATCCGGAGCTTGCAGGATCGCCGCGGCTCCGGGCGTATATGCTCCGCATTGGTC
TTGACCAACTCTATCAGAGCTTGGTTGACGGCAATTTCGATGATGCAGCTTGGGCGCAGGGTCGATGCGA
CGCAATCGTCCGATCCGGAGCCGGGACTGTCGGGCGTACACAAATCGCCCGCAGAAGCGCGGCCGTCTGG
ACCGATGGCTGTGTAGAAGTACTCGCCGATAGTGGAAACCGACGCCCCAGCACTCGTCCGAGGGCAAAGG
AATAATCATGTAATTAGTTATGTCACGCTTACATTCACGCCCTCCCCCCACATCCGCTCTAACCGAAAAG
GAAGGAGTTAGACAACCTGAAGTCTAGGTCCCTATTTATTTTTTTATAGTTATGTTAGTATTAAGAACGT
TATTTATATTTCAAATTTTTCTTTTTTTTCTGTACAGACGCGTGTACGCATGTAACATTATACTGAAAAC
CTTGCTTGAGAAGGTTTTGGGACGCTCGAGCAGGCTTGGAGGCGACGTGGCAGTGGCTCGCGGGAGGATC
GGCGGGAAACTCCGGGATATCCGTCGAGAGTTTACACGTGAATGGGCAGCGCAATCCGTTGACGACGATA
CGACTGGCAAAGTAGCGACGATACCTGCCAGACAGGTGACATGTGCAGGCCGCACTAACAAGGAAACGGG
CGCTGGGGGGGGCGGGCTTCTAGACTTTGCCCTTGAACAGGAATCTAGTGGGGGCTTGTCTTTCCGCCAA
TGGGGGAGCGCCTGTTGAGCGACCGTGCATGCTGGAACGCCAAGTGTATGTACAGCTGGTGGTCTCGCAG
CGGTATGTGACGGGACTTACATCTCTCGTTTTTTCATGACCACGTTTTCACAGGCTCGGAGGTACGTTAA
AGTTTTGAAGGCTGCATCTGAACCGAGGTATGGGGGAGTTTGAACAGCAACAGTGTTGGGGCTGAGGGGG
CCAAGATCGGGGCAAGCAGAGGTCTTAGATCAATTGTGGGGATCCCAAAGGGCTCGTTATCACCTTTTTC
CACCCAATTCGGGTCCCAATTGATCCACTACTGGCTTGCCCAAGTTACCCCAGAAATGCCGCCCCGGATT
TCTCCAAAAACCTAATAAGCTTCATGGAACTTGGTGGAAGTGACTTTCTACAGAGTGGAGAGAACCGTGG
ACACGTGGCAATGGCGCTGACCGTGTCCCCGAGCCGAATCGACGTGAGGGGAGAACGGAGTATCTGCGGT
CATGTGACCTTCCAGAGCGGCGTCGCCAGTGTGCACGCGGTGACCCCCAGTTTGGGTCTCTGTCACACGC
ATACTACCTCGGCTCTCCACATGCTGAACTTTATCTTTCGTGGGGATCATACCGAAAGTTGCAACTACCA
GGTGTATATAAAGCCTGGTAGACTCCCCCCACTTTGGACCTCATCCAACCAAGACACACAAAAATGGACC
GACTTAACAACCTCGCCACCCAGCTCGAGCAGAACCCCGCCAA
